Addgene plasmid #195919: L1P4
Purpose: Level 1 PhiC31 cassette with constitutive promoter: pPP2AA3-PhiC31-DST-tUBQ1
Depositing lab: Jennifer Nemhauser. Depositing organization: University of Washington. Publication: An integrase toolbox to record gene-expression during plant development. Guiziou S, Maranas CJ, Chu JC, Nemhauser JL. Nat Commun. 2023 Apr 3;14(1):1844. doi: 10.1038/s41467-023-37607-5. PubMed 37012288.
Backbone
  Vector backbone: pGII-L1-Rep
  Backbone size w/o insert (bp): 4708
  Vector type: Plant Expression
  Selectable markers: Hygromycin
Growth in bacteria
  Bacterial resistance: Kanamycin, 50 μg/mL
  Growth temperature: 37°C
  Growth strain: DH5alpha
  Copy number: High Copy
Gene/Insert
  Gene/Insert name: pPP2AA3-PhiC31-DST-tUBQ1
  Species: Synthetic
  Insert size (bp): 3099
  Cloning method: Restriction Enzyme; 5′ cloning site Unknown (unknown if destroyed)
Terms and licenses: Academic/Nonprofit Terms; Industry Terms: Not Available to Industry
How to cite: L1P4 was a gift from Jennifer Nemhauser (Addgene plasmid # 195919 ; http://n2t.net/addgene:195919 ; RRID:Addgene_195919)
