[The description below was written by a language model from this plasmid's Addgene catalogue record and pLannotate feature annotations shown in this document.]
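Description:
L1P4 is a plant expression binary vector built on the pGII-L1-Rep backbone, a pGreenII-type T-DNA plasmid, and serves as a "Level 1" assembled cassette in a modular cloning scheme for an integrase toolbox that records gene expression during plant development. In bacteria it is maintained as a high-copy plasmid through a ColE1/pUC-type origin and selected with kanamycin via an aph(3')-Ia gene. The pSa origin allows replication in Agrobacterium, as is usual for this vector family. Nopaline-type right and (truncated) left border repeats define the region transferred into the plant genome. Next to the left border sits the plant selection cassette, in which a CaMV 35S promoter drives the hph hygromycin phosphotransferase gene, terminated by the CaMV polyadenylation signal. Small lacZα and T7 promoter remnants flank the cloning site.

The payload is a roughly 3.1 kb synthetic transcription unit, pPP2AA3-PhiC31-DST-tUBQ1. According to the record, the PP2AA3 promoter provides constitutive expression of the PhiC31 serine integrase, followed by a DST element and the UBQ1 terminator. DST most likely refers to an mRNA-destabilising downstream element used to lower integrase levels, though the record does not define it. The automated annotation did not label any of these parts, leaving the stretch between the T7 promoter and the right border largely unannotated. The short CWINV2 and yokD fragment hits are probably incidental similarity matches. The sequenced plasmid is also somewhat larger than the sum of the stated backbone and insert sizes.

Constitutively expressed PhiC31 would be expected to recombine its attB/attP target sites on a separate reporter construct, so L1P4 plausibly acts as a control or reference integrase source for testing integrase-switchable targets in plants.
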