Features (pLannotate 1.2.2; 15 found; start..end, strand, type, name):
     44..68      +  misc_feature   RB T-DNA repeat: right border repeat from nopaline C58 T-DNA
    159..747     -  rep_origin     ori: high-copy-number ColE1/pMB1/pBR322/pUC origin of replication
   2106..2175    +  ncRNA          RNA-OUT: Accession: RF00240 - RNA-OUT
   2256..3071    -  CDS            KanR: aminoglycoside phosphotransferase; aph(3')-Ia; confers resistance to kanamycin in bacteria or G418 (Geneticin®) in eukaryotes
   3256..3357    +  CDS            TRA2_ECOLX (fragment): Protein predicted: Swiss-Prot protein existence level 4. Required for transposition of transposon Tn903. From Escherichia coli.
   3362..3797    +  rep_origin     pSa ori: origin of replication from bacterial plasmid pSa
   3924..3946    +  misc_feature   LB T-DNA repeat: left border repeat from nopaline C58 T-DNA (truncated)
   3954..4130    -  polyA_signal   CaMV poly(A) signal: cauliflower mosaic virus polyadenylation signal
   4180..4344    -  CDS            yokD (fragment): YOKD_BACSU - Experimental evidence at protein level: Swiss-Prot protein existence level 1. May contribute to antibiotic resistance. From Bacillus subtilis (strain 168).
   4365..5387    -  CDS            hph: KHYB_ECOLX - Experimental evidence at protein level: Swiss-Prot protein existence level 1. The aminoglycoside phosphotransferases achieve inactivation of their antibiotic substrates by phosphorylation. Only phosphorylates hygromycin and closely related compounds such as demethyl analogs and destomycin. From Escherichia coli.
   5407..5752    -  promoter       CaMV 35S promoter: strong constitutive promoter from cauliflower mosaic virus
   5409..5455    -  promoter       minimal CaMV 35S promoter: minimal 35S promoter from cauliflower mosaic virus
   5833..5990    -  CDS            lacZα (fragment): LacZα fragment of β-galactosidase; lacZ fragment
   5993..6011    +  promoter       T7 promoter: promoter for bacteriophage T7 RNA polymerase
   9016..56      -  CDS            CWINV2 (fragment) (across the origin): INV2_ARATH - Also known as BFRUCT2. Experimental evidence at transcript level: Swiss-Prot protein existence level 2. From Arabidopsis thaliana (Mouse-ear cress).
>Addgene plasmid #195919 | L1P4 | addgene full sequence | sequence record 402549 | Addgene NGS Result
ACCACAGAATCAGGGGATAACGCAGGAAAGAACATGAAGGCCTTGACAGGATATATTGGCGGGTAAACTA
AGTCGCTGTATGTGTTTGTTTGAGATCTCATGTGAGCAAAAGGCCAGCAAAAGGCCAGGAACCGTAAAAA
GGCCGCGTTGCTGGCGTTTTTCCATAGGCTCCGCCCCCCTGACGAGCATCACAAAAATCGACGCTCAAGT
CAGAGGTGGCGAAACCCGACAGGACTATAAAGATACCAGGCGTTTCCCCCTGGAAGCTCCCTCGTGCGCT
CTCCTGTTCCGACCCTGCCGCTTACCGGATACCTGTCCGCCTTTCTCCCTTCGGGAAGCGTGGCGCTTTC
TCATAGCTCACGCTGTAGGTATCTCAGTTCGGTGTAGGTCGTTCGCTCCAAGCTGGGCTGTGTGCACGAA
CCCCCCGTTCAGCCCGACCGCTGCGCCTTATCCGGTAACTATCGTCTTGAGTCCAACCCGGTAAGACACG
ACTTATCGCCACTGGCAGCAGCCACTGGTAACAGGATTAGCAGAGCGAGGTATGTAGGCGGTGCTACAGA
GTTCTTGAAGTGGTGGCCTAACTACGGCTACACTAGAAGAACAGTATTTGGTATCTGCGCTCTGCTGAAG
CCAGTTACCTTCGGAAGAAGAGTTGGTAGCTCTTGATCCGGCAAACAAACCACCGCTGGTAGCGGTGGTT
TTTTTGTTTGCAAGCAGCAGATTACGCGCAGAAAAAAAGGATCTCAAGAAGATCCTTTGATCTTTTCTAC
GGGGTCTGACGCTCAGTGGAACGAAAACTCACGTTAAGGGATTTTGGTCATGAGATTATCAAAAAGGATC
TTCACCTAGATCCTTTTAAATTAAAAATGAAGTTTTAAATCAATCTAAAGTACTGAGAGATCCCCTCATA
ATTTCCCCAAAGCGTAACCATGTGTGAATAAATTTTGAGCTAGTAGGGTTGCAGCCACGAGTAAGTCTTC
CCTTGTTATTGTGTAGCCAGAATGCCGCAAAACTTCCATGCCTAAGCGAACTGTTGAGAGTACGTTTCGA
TTTCTGACTGTGTTAGCCTGGAAGTGCTTGTCCCAACCTTGTTTCTGAGCATGAACGCCCGCAAGCCAAC
ATGTTAGTTGAAGCATCAGGGCGATTAGCAGCATGATATCAAAACGCTCTGAGCTGCTCGTTCGGCTATG
GCGTAGGCCTAGTCCGTAGGCAGGACTTTTCAAGTCTCGGAAGGTTTCTTCAATCTGCATTCGCTTCGAA
TAGATATTAACAAGTTGTTTGGGTGTTCGAATTTCAACAGGTAAGTTAGTTGCTAGAACCCATGGCTCCT
TTGCCGACGCTGAGTAGATTTTAGGTGACGGGTGGTGACAATGAGTCCGTGTCGAGCGCTGATTTTTTCG
GCCTTTAGAGCGAGATTTATACAATAGAATTTGGCATGAGATTGGATTGCTTTTAGTCAGCCTCTTATAG
CCTAAAGTCTTTGAGTGACTAGATGACATATCATGTAAGTTGCTGATAGGTTTCCAGTTTTCCGCTCCTA
GGTCTGCATATTGTACTTTTCCTCTTACTCGACTTAACCAGTACCAACCCAGCTTCTCAACGGATTTATA
CCATGGCACTTTAAAGCCAGCATCACTGACAATGAGCGGTGTGGTGTTACTCGGTAGAATGCTCGCAAGG
TCGGCTAGAAATTGGTCATGAGCTTTCTTTGAACATTGCTCTGAAAGCGGGAACGCTTTCTCATAAAGAG
TAACAGAACGACCGTGTAGTGCGACTGAAGCTCGCAATACCATAAGTCGTTTTTGCTCACGAATATCAGA
CCAGTCAACAAGTACAATGGGCATCGTATTGCCCGAACAGATAAAGCTAGCATGCCAACGGTATACAGCG
AGTCGCTCTTTGTGGAGGTGACGATTACCTAACAATCGGTCGATTCGTTTGATGTTATGTTTTGTTCTCG
CTTTGGTTGGCAGGTTACGGCCAAGTTCGGTAAGAGTGAGAGTTTTACAGTCAAGTAATGCGTGGCAAGC
CAACGTTAAGCTGTTGAGTCGTTTTAAGTGTAATTCGGGGCAGAATTGGTAAAGAGAGTCGTGTAAAATA
TCGAGTTCGCACATCTTGTTGTCTGATTATTGATTTTTCGCGAAACCATTTGATCATATGACAAGATGTG
TATCCACCTTAACTTAATGATTTTTACCAAAATCATTAGGGGATTCATCAGTCTAAAGTATATATGTGTA
ACATTGGTCTAGTGATTAGAAAAACTCATCGAGCATCAAATGAAACTGCAATTTATTCATATCAGGATTA
TCAATACCATATTTTTGAAAAAGCCGTTTCTGTAATGAAGGAGAAAACTCACCGAGGCAGTTCCATAGGA
TGGCAAGATCCTGGTATCGGTCTGCGATTCCGACTCGTCCAACATCAATACAACCTATTAATTTCCCCTC
GTCAAAAATAAGGTTATCAAGTGAGAAATCACCATGAGTGACGACTGAATCCGGTGAGAATGGCAAAAGT
TTATGCATTTCTTTCCAGACTTGTTCAACAGGCCAGCCATTACGCTCGTCATCAAAATCACTCGCATCAA
CCAAACCGTTATTCATTCGTGATTGCGCCTGAGCGAGACGAAATACGCGATCGCTGTTAAAAGGACAATT
ACAAACAGGAATCGAATGCAACCGGCGCAGGAACACTGCCAGCGCATCAACAATATTTTCACCTGAATCA
GGATATTCTTCTAATACCTGGAATGCTGTTTTCCCTGGGATCGCAGTGGTGAGTAACCATGCATCATCAG
GAGTACGGATAAAATGCTTGATGGTCGGAAGAGGCATAAATTCCGTCAGCCAGTTTAGTCTGACCATCTC
ATCTGTAACATCATTGGCAACGCTACCTTTGCCATGTTTCAGAAACAACTCTGGCGCATCGGGCTTCCCA
TACAATCGGTAGATTGTCGCACCTGATTGCCCGACATTATCGCGAGCCCATTTATACCCATATAAATCAG
CATCCATGTTGGAATTTAATCGCGGCCTTGAGCAAGACGTTTCCCGTTGAATATGGCTCATAACACCCCT
TGTATTACTGTTTATGTAAGCAGACAGTTTTATTGTTCATGATGATATATTTTTATCTTGTGCAATGTAA
CATCAGAGATTTTGAGACACAACGTGGCTTTGTTGAATAAATCGAACTTTTGCTGAGTTGAAGGATCAGA
TCACGCATCTTCCCGACAACGCAGACCGTTCCGTGGCAAAGCAAAAGTTCAAAATCACCAACTGGTCCAC
CTACAACAAAGCTCTCATCAACCGTGGCTCCCTCACTTTCTGGCTGGATGATGGGGCGATTCAGGCGATC
CCCATCCAACAGCCCGCCGTCGAGCGGGCTTTTTTATCCCCGGAAGCCTGTGGATAGAGGGTAGTTATCC
ACGTGAAACCGCTAATGCCCCGCAAAGCCTTGATTCACGGGGCTTTCCGGCCCGCTCCAAAAACTATCCA
CGTGAAATCGCTAATCAGGGTACGTGAAATCGCTAATCGGAGTACGTGAAATCGCTAATAAGGTCACGTG
AAATCGCTAATCAAAAAGGCACGTGAGAACGCTAATAGCCCTTTCAGATCAACAGCTTGCAAACACCCCT
CGCTCCGGCAAGTAGTTACAGCAAGTAGTATGTTCAATTAGCTTTTCAATTATGAATATATATATCAATT
ATTGGTCGCCCTTGGCTTGTGGACAATGCGCTACGCGCACCGGCTCCGCCCGTGGACAACCGCAAGCGGT
TGCCCACCGTCGAGCGCCTTTGCCCACAACCCGGCGGCCGGCCGCAACAGATCGTTTTATAAATTTTTTT
TTTTGAAAAAGAAAAAGCCCGAAAGGCGGCAACCTCTCGGGCTTCTGGATTTCCGATCCCCGGAATTAGA
TCTTGGCAGGATATATTGTGGTGTAACGTTATCGATCTGGATTTTAGTACTGGATTTTGGTTTTAGGAAT
TAGAAATTTTATTGATAGAAGTATTTTACAAATACAAATACATACTAAGGGTTTCTTATATGCTCAACAC
ATGAGCGAAACCCTATAAGAACCCTAATTTCCCTTATCGGGAAACTACTCACACATTATTTATGGAGAAA
ATAGAGAGAGATAGATTTGTAGAGAGAGACTGGTGATTTCAGCGTACCGAATTAATTCCTGAATCACTGC
GACCGGCCCTCCCGCGACCCAGCCGAGCGAGCTTAGCGAACTGTGGACGAGAACTGTGCCACCAAGCGTA
AGGCCGTTCTCTCGCATTTGCCTTGCTAGGCTCGCGCGAGTTGCTGGCTGAGGCGTTCTCGAAATCAGCT
CTTGTTCGGTCGGCATCTACTCTATTCCTTTGCCCTCGGACGAGTGCTGGGGCGTCGGTTTCCACTATCG
GCGAGTACTTCTACACAGCCATCGGTCCAGACGGCCGCGCTTCTGCGGGCGATTTGTGTACGCCCGACAG
TCCCGGCTCCGGATCGGACGATTGCGTCGCATCGACCCTGCGCCCAAGCTGCATCATCGAAATTGCCGTC
AACCAAGCTCTGATAGAGTTGGTCAAGACCAATGCGGAGCATATACGCCCGGAGCCTTGGCGATCCTGCA
AGCTCCGGATGCCTCCGCTCGAAGTAGCGCGTCTGCTGCTCCATACAAGCCAACCACGGCCTCCAGAAGA
AGATGTTGGCGACCTCGTATTGGGAATCCCCGAACATCGCCTCGCTCCAGTCAATGACCGCTGTTATGCG
GCCATTGTCCGTCAGGACATTGTTGGAGCCGAAATCCGCGTGCACGAGGTGCCGGACTTCGGGGCAGTCC
TCGGCCCAAAGCATCAGCTCATCGAGAGCCTGCGCGACGGACGCACTGACGGTGTCGTCCATCACAGTTT
GCCAGTGATACACATGGGGATCAGCAATCGCGCATATGAAATCACGCCATGTAGTGTATTGACCGATTCC
TTGCGGTCCGAATGGGCCGAACCCGCTCGTCTGGCTAAGATCGGCCGCAGCGATAGCATCCATAGCCTCC
GCGACCGGCTGAAGAACAGCGGGCAGTTCGGTTTCAGGCAGGTCTTGCAACGTGACACCCTGTGCACGGC
GGGAGATGCAATAGGTCAGGCTCTCGCTGAACTCCCCAATGTCAAGCACTTCCGGAATCGGGAGCGCGGC
CGATGCAAAGTGCCGATAAACATAACGATCTTTGTAGAAACCATCGGCGCAGCTATTTACCCGCAGGACA
TATCCACGCCCTCCTACATCGAAGCTGAAAGCACGAGATTCTTCGCCCTCCGAGAGCTGCATCAGGTCGG
AGACGCTGTCGAACTTTTCGATCAGAAACTTCTCGACAGACGTCGCGGTGAGTTCAGGCTTTTTCATAGG
GGGGATCAGCTTGGGCTGTCCTCTCCAAATGAAATGAACTTCCTTATATAGAGGAAGGGTCTTGCGAAGG
ATAGTGGGATTGTGCGTCATCCCTTACGTCAGTGGAGATGTCACATCAATCCACTTGCTTTGAAGACGTG
GTTGGAACGTCTTCTTTTTCCACGATGCTCCTCGTGGGTGGGGGTCCATCTTTGGGACCACTGTCGGCAG
AGGCATCTTGAATGATAGCCTTTCCTTTATCGCAATGATGGCATTTGTAGGAGCCACCTTCCTTTTCTAC
TGTCCTTTCGATGAAGTGACAGATAGCTGGGCAATGGAATCCGAGGAGGTTTCCCGAAATTACCCTTTGT
TGAAAAGTCTCAATAGCCCTTTGGTCTTCTGAGACTGTATCTTTGACATTTTTGGAGTAGGGGTACGATA
ACATTAACGCTTACAATTTCCATTCGCCATTCAGGCTGCGCAACTGTTGGGAAGGGCGATCGGTGCGGGC
CTCTTCGCTATTACGCCAGCTGGCGAAAGGGGGATGTGCTGCAAGGCGATTAAGTTGGGTAACGCCAGGG
TTTTCCCAGTCACGACGTTGTAAAACGACGGCCAGTGAATTGTAATACGACTCACTATAGGGCTTGGAGG
AGGAAGAAGAAGAGAGTTACTGAGAAGCTTCCTTTATACGAGAGAGATATTAAACGAAGTCGTATTTGTT
GGATATATGGGCCTTTATGTATTATACATAAGCCCATTTAGTTCTTATCTTTGACAGGCCCAATTATATG
GACACAGCTTGAAGATGGTTTAGCTGCTGCGAAAGACGAGCTCCGGTCTGATTTCTCGTTCTTCTGATTG
ATAGATCGCTCGGAACTTGGAAAGCAGCGTAATCGGTAAATTCTCGATCATTTCTTCAATTTCGAAACAT
TTTCCAATTGTATATTGAGAATCTCAAATCGAATTATTGTTTAGATCTTCTCTCTTTATTAGTCTAAGAA
TGGTAATAGTTTCTCTCTAGATTGGGACGGCACAAAGTTTCAGTTCTCCATTCTAATCATTTTTTAGAGG
CTAATGGGTCACCTTTGAATTATCTCAGAGGCGGAATTGAGTTTAAAGTTTGTAACTTTATCGTCTTTTG
TATTGATGGTGTCTATGGCAAAGGTGATTAACTGCAAAGGTATGCATTGTGTTTTATTCTGACTTTGTGT
ACATTTGTGTTTGATTGAAGGTAGGGAGTGGCAAAGGTGATTAACTGCAAAGGATTTGAGTTTTGGTGAG
GAATGGACACGTATGCCGGCGCTTATGATAGACAATCAAGAGAAAGAGAGAACTCTTCTGCCGCCTCTCC
AGCTACACAGAGATCTGCCAACGAGGATAAAGCTGCTGATTTACAAAGAGAGGTAGAGAGAGATGGGGGT
AGGTTTAGATTTGTGGGTCATTTCTCTGAGGCTCCTGGTACATCAGCCTTTGGTACTGCTGAACGGCCTG
AATTTGAAAGAATATTAAATGAGTGTCGGGCCGGTCGACTAAATATGATAATAGTTTATGATGTATCTAG
GTTCAGTAGACTCAAAGTTATGGATGCAATTCCGATCGTGAGCGAGCTACTTGCACTCGGTGTTACTATC
GTAAGTACACAAGAAGGTGTATTCAGGCAGGGTAATGTGATGGACCTTATACACCTTATTATGCGACTCG
ACGCTAGCCATAAAGAGTCATCACTGAAGAGTGCTAAAATCTTGGACACCAAGAACCTGCAAAGGGAGCT
TGGAGGCTATGTAGGAGGAAAAGCTCCGTATGGTTTCGAACTCGTGAGTGAGACAAAAGAGATTACCAGA
AATGGTAGGATGGTGAACGTGGTTATTAATAAGCTAGCTCATAGCACAACCCCTCTCACAGGGCCTTTTG
AGTTCGAACCTGACGTTATTAGATGGTGGTGGAGAGAGATCAAAACTCACAAACATCTTCCATTTAAGCC
AGGTAGCCAGGCTGCTATCCACCCTGGATCTATCACTGGGCTTTGTAAAAGGATGGATGCTGACGCAGTG
CCAACTCGAGGGGAAACAATCGGTAAGAAGACTGCATCTTCCGCTTGGGATCCCGCTACAGTTATGAGAA
TCCTTCGGGATCCGCGTATTGCTGGATTCGCCGCAGAAGTCATTTATAAGAAAAAACCTGATGGTACTCC
TACTACAAAAATCGAAGGTTATAGGATCCAAAGGGATCCTATTACTTTGCGTCCAGTTGAATTAGACTGT
GGACCGATCATCGAACCTGCCGAGTGGTACGAGTTGCAGGCCTGGCTTGATGGTAGAGGGCGTGGAAAGG
GTTTATCTCGGGGACAGGCAATTTTGTCAGCAATGGATAAGCTTTATTGTGAGTGTGGGGCTGTTATGAC
ATCAAAACGTGGAGAAGAGTCAATCAAGGATTCTTACAGGTGCAGACGTCGTAAAGTGGTGGACCCTTCT
GCTCCAGGACAGCATGAGGGTACATGCAACGTTTCTATGGCTGCTCTTGATAAATTTGTGGCCGAACGTA
TTTTCAACAAGATTAGACACGCTGAAGGGGATGAGGAAACTTTAGCTCTTCTTTGGGAGGCTGCCCGGCG
TTTTGGTAAGCTAACAGAGGCACCAGAAAAAAGTGGCGAAAGAGCTAATTTGGTAGCCGAAAGAGCAGAC
GCCTTGAATGCATTGGAAGAACTTTACGAAGATAGGGCTGCCGGAGCATATGATGGACCAGTTGGTCGGA
AGCATTTCAGGAAGCAACAAGCTGCACTAACTTTGAGACAGCAAGGCGCAGAGGAGCGACTCGCAGAGCT
TGAGGCCGCCGAGGCCCCAAAGCTTCCACTCGATCAATGGTTTCCTGAGGATGCCGACGCTGATCCTACA
GGTCCAAAGAGCTGGTGGGGAAGAGCTAGCGTAGACGATAAGAGAGTGTTTGTGGGTCTATTTGTTGACA
AGATTGTAGTTACTAAGTCCACTACGGGTCGAGGACAGGGCACTCCCATCGAAAAGAGAGCCAGTATTAC
CTGGGCAAAGCCTCCAACCGATGATGATGAAGACGATGCACAAGATGGTACCGAGGATGTGGCAGCATAA
TAAGCTTAGTACTATACTACAACATTTCCATATTTTTTTTAGATTGTTAGCTAATTTCCCCTGGAGATAA
TTGTAAATTGTTTCAATGAGAGGAATATACAATACATAGATCGTAATTGATCAATGCGTATTTGCATGTT
GGTAAGAGACTCTTATCAAGAATCCCATCTCTTGCTTGCTTTTTTTTGTTGTCTTCCCTTTGATAGGGTT
TGTTTTTCTTGTTTCAGTGACTTTCTATGTTAAAAGATAATGTCAGTAAAAGGATTTGGTTTTCTATTAT
TCTGAATCGATTACGGAAGATTCTTGCTTAATTCCAATCTATACAAGTATCGTGAAATAATGACCGTTTA
TGTGATTAGGAGACGTGTTTCATTAATAAAATATAAGATCAATACATTGTTAGTAGTGATAAACTATGTA
CAAATTGTATTGATTGTAAAAGAAACACAATAGGTTCCTTTTTTCTACAATATATTGTGACAGACTCTCT
GTTTTAACGAATGAATTAAATTTGTCAACGAAAAAATTAAAGAATGATGTGATCACTTTGCACCTTGGTT
CATCTTCAGAGGCTTCTGCATGTTCCATGCATTGAGGCTCTCTACGGTCACAGGTTGTGAGCCGTTGTTA
AAGACAAACAAATGCGCT
